Addgene plasmid #242210: pPB-CAG-ARID1A-deltaIDR1-FLAG
Purpose: Expression of human ARID1A ∆IDR1 (deletion of a.a. 2–970) using piggyBac transposition
Depositing lab: Courtney Hodges. Depositing organization: Baylor College of Medicine. Publication: beta-catenin functions as a molecular adapter for disordered cBAF interactions. Chan YS, Gao Q, Robinson SA, Wang W, Filandrova R, Weinhold LM, Cabrera ML, Zhang M, Ambati CSR, Lerario AM, Putluri N, Kiseljak-Vassiliades K, Wierman ME, Habra MA, Hammer GD, Veverka V, Cermakova K, Hodges HC. Mol Cell. 2025 Jul 15:S1097-2765(25)00576-3. doi: 10.1016/j.molcel.2025.06.026. PubMed 40695292.
Backbone
  Vector backbone: pPB
  Vector type: Mammalian Expression ; piggyBac
  Selectable markers: Blasticidin
Growth in bacteria
  Bacterial resistance: Ampicillin, 100 μg/mL
  Growth temperature: 37°C
  Growth strain: NEB Stable
  Copy number: Unknown
Gene/Insert
  Gene/Insert name: ARID1A (alt name: BAF250a)
  Species: H. sapiens (human)
  Mutation: Deleted IDR1 from ARID1A (deletion of a.a. 2–970)
  Entrez Gene: ARID1A (a.k.a. B120, BAF250, BAF250a, BM029, C1orf4, CSS2, ELD, MRD14, OSA1, P270, SMARCF1, hELD, hOSA1)
  Promoter: CAG
  Tag / fusion protein: FLAG (C terminal on insert)
  Cloning method: Gene Synthesis
Terms and licenses: Academic/Nonprofit Terms; Industry Terms: Not Available to Industry
How to cite: pPB-CAG-ARID1A-deltaIDR1-FLAG was a gift from Courtney Hodges (Addgene plasmid # 242210 ; http://n2t.net/addgene:242210 ; RRID:Addgene_242210)
