[The description below was written by a language model from this plasmid's Addgene catalogue record and pLannotate feature annotations shown in this document.]
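Description:
pPB-CAG-ARID1A-deltaIDR1-FLAG is a piggyBac transposon plasmid of about 11 kb for stable expression of a truncated human ARID1A (BAF250a), a subunit of the SWI/SNF (BAF) chromatin remodeling complexes, in mammalian cells. It is built on a pPB backbone with pBluescript-like bacterial elements: a high-copy ColE1/pUC origin, an ampicillin resistance gene with its own promoter, an f1 origin, and leftover lacZα, lac promoter/operator, T7 and T3 sequences. The feature table does not annotate the piggyBac terminal repeats. The catalogue entry describes the plasmid as a piggyBac vector, so they presumably lie in the unannotated stretches flanking the expression cassette. No transposase gene appears in the record, so the transposase would have to come from a separate source.

The payload is driven by the CAG promoter, annotated here as the CMV enhancer, chicken β-actin promoter fragments and a chimeric β-actin/β-globin intron. The short match to the hPGK promoter just upstream of the coding region is probably an annotation artefact of junction sequence. The synthesized ARID1A open reading frame lacks residues 2–970, which removes the first intrinsically disordered region (IDR1), and it carries a C-terminal 3xFLAG tag for detection or immunoprecipitation. Downstream, an EMCV IRES links the blasticidin S deaminase gene (bsr) to the same transcript, which ends at a bGH polyadenylation signal. Blasticidin resistance is therefore coupled to transcription of the ARID1A mutant, so selection enriches for cells with integrated, expressing copies. The associated publication concerns interactions between β-catenin and disordered regions of cBAF, which suggests the construct is used to test what IDR1 contributes to ARID1A function.
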