Features (pLannotate 1.2.2; 28 found; start..end, strand, type, name):
      5..160     -  CDS            lacZα (fragment): LacZα fragment of β-galactosidase; lacZ fragment
    168..186     +  promoter       T7 promoter: promoter for bacteriophage T7 RNA polymerase
    571..950     +  enhancer       CMV enhancer: human cytomegalovirus immediate early enhancer
    952..1115    +  promoter       chicken β-actin promoter (fragment): No description available
   1118..1140    +  promoter       chicken β-actin promoter (fragment): No description available
   1176..1198    +  promoter       chicken β-actin promoter (fragment): contains a 21-bp deletion relative to the standard chicken β-actin promoter
   1222..1239    +  promoter       chicken β-actin promoter (fragment): contains a 21-bp deletion relative to the standard chicken β-actin promoter
   1271..1395    +  promoter       chicken β-actin promoter (fragment): contains a 21-bp deletion relative to the standard chicken β-actin promoter
   1396..2369    +  intron         chimeric intron: chimera between introns from chicken β-actin and rabbit β-globin
   2370..2429    +  promoter       hPGK promoter (fragment): human phosphoglycerate kinase 1 promoter
   2443..6402    +  CDS            ARID1A (fragment): ARI1A_HUMAN - Also known as BAF250, BAF250A, C1orf4, OSA1, SMARCF1. Experimental evidence at protein level: Swiss-Prot protein existence level 1. Involved in transcriptional activation and repression of select genes by chromatin remodeling (alteration of DNA-nucleosome topology). Component of SWI/SNF chromatin remodeling complexes that carry out key enzymatic activities, changing chromatin structure by altering DNA-histone contacts within a nucleosome in an ATP-dependent manner. Binds DNA non-specifically. Belongs to the neural progenitors- specific chromatin remodeling complex (npBAF complex)
   6409..6474    +  CDS            3xFLAG: three tandem FLAG® epitope tags, followed by an enterokinase cleavage site
   6557..7118    +  misc_feature   IRES: internal ribosome entry site (IRES) of the encephalomyocarditis virus (EMCV)
   7127..7546    +  CDS            bsr: BSR_BACCE - Experimental evidence at protein level: Swiss-Prot protein existence level 1. Catalyzes the deamination of the cytosine moiety of the antibiotics blasticidin S, cytomycin and acetylblasticidin S. From Bacillus cereus.
   7595..7819    +  polyA_signal   bGH poly(A) signal: bovine growth hormone polyadenylation signal
   7888..7910    -  protein_bind   lac operator (fragment): The lac repressor binds to the lac operator to inhibit transcription in E. coli. This inhibition can be relieved by adding lactose or isopropyl-β-D-thiogalactopyranoside (IPTG). lac repressor encoded by lacI
   7914..7944    -  promoter       lac promoter: promoter for the E. coli lac operon
   7959..7980    -  protein_bind   CAP binding site: CAP binding activates transcription in the presence of cAMP. E. coli catabolite activator protein
   7993..8032    -  CDS            lacI (fragment): lac repressor; lacI; The lac repressor binds to the lac operator to inhibit transcription in E. coli. This inhibition can be relieved by adding lactose or isopropyl-β-D-thiogalactopyranoside (IPTG).
   8317..8335    -  promoter       T3 promoter: promoter for bacteriophage T3 RNA polymerase
   8378..8400    -  protein_bind   lac operator (fragment): The lac repressor binds to the lac operator to inhibit transcription in E. coli. This inhibition can be relieved by adding lactose or isopropyl-β-D-thiogalactopyranoside (IPTG). lac repressor encoded by lacI
   8404..8434    -  promoter       lac promoter: promoter for the E. coli lac operon
   8449..8470    -  protein_bind   CAP binding site: CAP binding activates transcription in the presence of cAMP. E. coli catabolite activator protein
   8483..8575    -  CDS            lacI (fragment): lac repressor; lacI; The lac repressor binds to the lac operator to inhibit transcription in E. coli. This inhibition can be relieved by adding lactose or isopropyl-β-D-thiogalactopyranoside (IPTG).
   8758..9346    -  rep_origin     ori: high-copy-number ColE1/pMB1/pBR322/pUC origin of replication
   9517..10377   -  CDS            AmpR: β-lactamase; bla; confers resistance to ampicillin, carbenicillin, and related antibiotics
  10378..10482   -  promoter       AmpR promoter: bla
  10535..10963   -  rep_origin     f1 ori (sequence partly withheld): f1 bacteriophage origin of replication; arrow indicates direction of (+) strand synthesis
>Addgene plasmid #242210 | pPB-CAG-ARID1A-deltaIDR1-FLAG | addgene full sequence | sequence record 485630 | Addgene NGS Result
CCCATTCGCCATTCAGGCTGCGCAACTGTTGGGAAGGGCGATCGGTGCGGGCCTCTTCGCTATTACGCCA
GCTGGCGAAAGGGGGATGTGCTGCAAGGCGATTAAGTTGGGTAACGCCAGGGTTTTCCCAGTCACGACGT
TGTAAAACGACGGCCAGTGAGCGCGCGTAATACGACTCACTATAGGGCGAATTGGGGCGCGCCATTCTAG
ATTAACCCTAGAAAGATAGTCTGCGTAAAATTGACGCATGCATTCTTGAAATATTGCTCTCTCTTTCTAA
ATAGCGCGAATCCGTCGCTGTGCATTTAGGACATCTCAGTCGCCGCTTGGAGCTCCCGTGAGGCGTGCTT
GTCAATGCGGTAAGTGTCACTGATTTTGAACTATAACGACCGCGTGAGTCAAAATGACGCATGATTATCT
TTTACGTGACTTTTAAGATTTAACTCATACGATAATTATATTGTTATTTCATGTTCTACTTACGTGATAA
CTTATTATATATATATTTTCTTGTTATAGATATCAACTAGAATGCTAGACTCGAGAAGCTTGATCGGCCA
CGCGGATCTCGACATTGATTATTGACTAGTTATTAATAGTAATCAATTACGGGGTCATTAGTTCATAGCC
CATATATGGAGTTCCGCGTTACATAACTTACGGTAAATGGCCCGCCTGGCTGACCGCCCAACGACCCCCG
CCCATTGACGTCAATAATGACGTATGTTCCCATAGTAACGCCAATAGGGACTTTCCATTGACGTCAATGG
GTGGAGTATTTACGGTAAACTGCCCACTTGGCAGTACATCAAGTGTATCATATGCCAAGTACGCCCCCTA
TTGACGTCAATGACGGTAAATGGCCCGCCTGGCATTATGCCCAGTACATGACCTTATGGGACTTTCCTAC
TTGGCAGTACATCTACGTATTAGTCATCGCTATTACCATGGTCGAGGTGAGCCCCACGTTCTGCTTCACT
CTCCCCATCTCCCCCCCCTCCCCACCCCCAATTTTGTATTTATTTATTTTTTAATTATTTTGTGCAGCGA
TGGGGGCGGGGGGGGGGGGGGGGGCGCGCCAGGGGGGGGGGGGGGGGGGGGGGGGGGGGGGGGGGGGGGG
GGGGGGGGGGGGGGGGGGGCCAAACAGAGGGGGGGGGCCCGGAAGGTTTCCTTTTTGGGGGGGGGGGGGG
GGGGGGGGGCCCCAAAAAAAAGAAAGGGCGCGGGGGGGGGGGGGGGCGGCGCGGTGCCTTCGCCCCGGGC
NNNNNNNNNNGGCGGGGGGGGGCGAGGCGGAGAGGTGCGGCGGCAGCCAATCAGAGCGGCGCGCTCCGAA
AGTTTCCTTTTATGGCGAGGCGGCGGCGGCGGCGGCCCTATAAAAAGCGAAGCGCGCGGCGGGCGGGAGT
CGCTGCGCGCTGCCTTCGCCCCGTGCCCCGCTCCGCCGCCGCCTCGCGCCGCCCGCCCCGGCTCTGACTG
ACCGCGTTACTCCCACAGGTGAGCGGGCGGGACGGCCCTTCTCCTCCGGGCTGTAATTAGCGCTTGGTTT
AATGACGGCTTGTTTCTTTTCTGTGGCTGCGTGAAAGCCTTGAGGGGCTCCGGGAGGGCCCTTTGTGCGG
GGGGAGCGGCTCGGGGGGTGCGTGCGTGTGTGTGTGCGTGGGGAGCGCCGCGTGCGGCTCCGCGCTGCCC
GGCGGCTGTGAGCGCTGCGGGCGCGGCGCGGGGCTTTGTGCGCTCCGCAGTGTGCGCGAGGGGAGCGCGG
CCGGGGGCGGTGCCCCGCGGTGCGGGGGGGGCTGCGAGGGGAACAAAGGCTGCGTGCGGGGTGTGTGCGT
GGGGGGGTGAGCAGGGGGTGTGGGCGCGTCGGTCGGGCTGCAACCCCCCCTGCACCCCCCTCCCCGAGTT
GCTGAGCACGGCCCGGCTTCGGGTGCGGGGCTCCGTACGGGGCGTGGCGCGGGGCTCGCCGTGCCGGGCG
GGGGGTGGCGGCAGGTGGGGGTGCCGGGCGGGGCGGGGCCGCCTCGGGCCGGGGAGGGCTCGGGGGAGGG
GCGCGGCGGCCCCCGGAGCGCCGGCGGCTGTCGAGGCGCGGCGAGCCGCAGCCATTGCCTTTTATGGTAA
TCGTGCGAGAGGGCGCAGGGACTTCCTTTGTCCCAAATCTGTGCGGAGCCGAAATCTGGGAGGCGCCGCC
GCACCCCCTCTAGCGGGCGCGGGGCGAAGCGGTGCGGCGCCGGCAGGAAGGAAATGGGCGGGGAGGGCCT
TCGTGCGTCGCCGCGCCGCCGTCCCCTTCTCCCTCTCCAGCCTCGGGGCTGTCCGCGGGGGGACGGCTGC
CTTCGGGGGGGACGGGGCAGGGCGGGGTTCGGCTTCTGGCGTGTGACCGGCGGCTCTAGCCGGAGCGCAC
GTCGGCAGTCGGCTCCCTCGTTGACCGAATCACCGACCTCTCTCCCCAGGGGGATCCACCGGGCTAGCGC
CACCATGGGGGATGTAAAGTTAACTCCAGCCACCAAAATGAACAACAAGGCAGATGGGACACCCAAGACA
GAATCCAAATCCAAGAAATCCAGTTCTTCTACTACAACCAATGAGAAGATCACCAAGTTGTATGAGCTGG
GTGGTGAGCCTGAGAGGAAGATGTGGGTGGACCGTTATCTGGCCTTCACTGAGGAGAAGGCCATGGGCAT
GACAAATCTGCCTGCTGTGGGTAGGAAACCTCTGGACCTCTATCGCCTCTATGTGTCTGTGAAGGAGATT
GGTGGATTGACTCAGGTCAACAAGAACAAAAAATGGCGGGAACTTGCAACCAACCTCAATGTGGGCACAT
CAAGCAGTGCTGCCAGCTCCTTGAAAAAGCAGTATATCCAGTGTCTCTATGCCTTTGAATGCAAGATTGA
ACGGGGAGAAGACCCTCCCCCAGACATCTTTGCAGCTGCTGATTCCAAGAAGTCCCAGCCCAAGATCCAG
CCTCCCTCTCCTGCGGGATCAGGATCTATGCAGGGGCCCCAGACTCCCCAGTCAACCAGCAGTTCCATGG
CAGAAGGAGGAGACTTAAAGCCACCAACTCCAGCATCCACACCACACAGTCAGATCCCCCCATTGCCAGG
CATGAGCAGGAGCAATTCAGTTGGGATCCAGGATGCCTTTAATGATGGAAGTGACTCCACATTCCAGAAG
CGGAATTCCATGACTCCAAACCCTGGGTATCAGCCCAGTATGAATACCTCTGACATGATGGGGCGCATGT
CCTATGAGCCAAATAAGGATCCTTATGGCAGCATGAGGAAAGCTCCAGGGAGTGATCCCTTCATGTCCTC
AGGGCAGGGCCCCAACGGCGGGATGGGTGACCCCTACAGTCGTGCTGCCGGCCCTGGGCTAGGAAATGTG
GCGATGGGACCACGACAGCACTATCCCTATGGAGGTCCTTATGACAGAGTGAGGACGGAGCCTGGAATAG
GGCCTGAGGGAAACATGAGCACTGGGGCCCCACAGCCGAATCTCATGCCTTCCAACCCAGACTCGGGGAT
GTATTCTCCTAGCCGCTACCCCCCGCAGCAGCAGCAGCAGCAGCAGCAACGACATGATTCCTATGGCAAT
CAGTTCTCCACCCAAGGCACCCCTTCTGGCAGCCCCTTCCCCAGCCAGCAGACTACAATGTATCAACAGC
AACAGCAGAATTACAAGCGGCCAATGGATGGCACATATGGCCCTCCTGCCAAGCGGCACGAAGGGGAGAT
GTACAGCGTGCCATACAGCACTGGGCAGGGGCAGCCTCAGCAGCAGCAGTTGCCCCCAGCCCAGCCCCAG
CCTGCCAGCCAGCAACAAGCTGCCCAGCCTTCCCCTCAGCAAGATGTATACAACCAGTATGGCAATGCCT
ATCCTGCCACTGCCACAGCTGCTACTGAGCGCCGACCAGCAGGCGGCCCCCAGAACCAATTTCCATTCCA
GTTTGGCCGAGACCGTGTCTCTGCACCCCCTGGCACCAATGCCCAGCAAAACATGCCACCACAAATGATG
GGCGGCCCCATACAGGCATCAGCTGAGGTTGCTCAGCAAGGCACCATGTGGCAGGGGCGTAATGACATGA
CCTATAATTATGCCAACAGGCAGAGCACGGGCTCTGCCCCCCAGGGCCCCGCCTATCATGGCGTGAACCG
AACAGATGAAATGCTGCACACAGATCAGAGGGCCAACCACGAAGGCTCGTGGCCTTCCCATGGCACACGC
CAGCCCCCATATGGTCCCTCTGCCCCTGTGCCCCCCATGACAAGGCCCCCTCCATCTAACTACCAGCCCC
CACCAAGCATGCAGAATCACATTCCTCAGGTATCCAGCCCTGCTCCCCTGCCCCGGCCAATGGAGAACCG
CACCTCTCCTAGCAAGTCTCCATTCCTGCACTCTGGGATGAAAATGCAGAAGGCAGGTCCCCCAGTACCT
GCCTCGCACATAGCACCTGCCCCTGTGCAGCCCCCCATGATTCGGCGGGATATCACCTTCCCACCTGGCT
CTGTTGAAGCCACACAGCCTGTGTTGAAGCAGAGGAGGCGGCTCACAATGAAAGACATTGGAACCCCGGA
GGCATGGCGGGTAATGATGTCCCTCAAGTCTGGTCTCCTGGCAGAGAGCACATGGGCATTAGATACCATC
AACATCCTGCTGTATGATGACAACAGCATCATGACCTTCAACCTCAGTCAGCTCCCAGGGTTGCTAGAGC
TCCTTGTAGAATATTTCCGACGATGCCTGATTGAGATCTTTGGCATTTTAAAGGAGTATGAGGTGGGTGA
CCCAGGACAGAGAACGCTACTGGATCCTGGGAGGTTCAGCAAGGTGTCTAGTCCAGCTCCCATGGAGGGT
GGGGAAGAAGAAGAAGAACTTCTAGGTCCTAAACTAGAAGAGGAAGAAGAAGAGGAAGTAGTTGAAAATG
ATGAGGAGATAGCCTTTTCAGGCAAGGACAAGCCAGCTTCAGAGAATAGTGAGGAGAAGCTGATCAGTAA
GTTTGACAAGCTTCCAGTAAAGATCGTACAGAAGAATGATCCATTTGTGGTGGACTGCTCAGATAAGCTT
GGGCGTGTGCAGGAGTTTGACAGTGGCCTGCTGCACTGGCGGATTGGTGGGGGGGACACCACTGAGCATA
TCCAGACCCACTTCGAGAGCAAGACAGAGCTGCTGCCTTCCCGGCCTCACGCACCCTGCCCACCAGCCCC
TCGGAAGCATGTGACAACAGCAGAGGGTACACCAGGGACAACAGACCAGGAGGGGCCCCCACCTGATGGA
CCTCCAGAAAAACGGATCACAGCCACTATGGATGACATGTTGTCTACTCGGTCTAGCACCTTGACCGAGG
ATGGAGCTAAGAGTTCAGAGGCCATCAAGGAGAGCAGCAAGTTTCCATTTGGCATTAGCCCAGCACAGAG
CCACCGGAACATCAAGATCCTAGAGGACGAACCCCACAGTAAGGATGAGACCCCACTGTGTACCCTTCTG
GACTGGCAGGATTCTCTTGCCAAGCGCTGCGTCTGTGTGTCCAATACCATTCGAAGCCTGTCATTTGTGC
CAGGCAATGACTTTGAGATGTCCAAACACCCAGGGCTGCTGCTCATCCTGGGCAAGCTGATCCTGCTGCA
CCACAAGCACCCAGAACGGAAGCAGGCACCACTAACTTATGAAAAGGAGGAGGAACAGGACCAAGGGGTG
AGCTGCAACAAAGTGGAGTGGTGGTGGGACTGCTTGGAGATGCTCCGGGAAAACACCTTGGTTACACTCG
CCAACATCTCGGGGCAGTTGGACCTATCTCCATACCCCGAGAGCATTTGCCTGCCTGTCCTGGACGGACT
CCTACACTGGGCAGTTTGCCCTTCAGCTGAAGCCCAGGACCCCTTTTCCACCCTGGGCCCCAATGCCGTC
CTTTCCCCGCAGAGACTGGTCTTGGAAACCCTCAGCAAACTCAGCATCCAGGACAACAATGTGGACCTGA
TTCTGGCCACACCCCCCTTCAGCCGCCTGGAGAAGTTGTATAGCACTATGGTGCGCTTCCTCAGTGACCG
AAAGAACCCGGTGTGCCGGGAGATGGCTGTGGTACTGCTGGCCAACCTGGCTCAGGGGGACAGCCTGGCA
GCTCGTGCCATTGCAGTGCAGAAGGGCAGTATCGGCAACCTCCTGGGCTTCCTAGAGGACAGCCTTGCCG
CCACACAGTTCCAGCAGAGCCAGGCCAGCCTCCTCCACATGCAGAACCCACCCTTTGAGCCAACTAGTGT
GGACATGATGCGGCGGGCTGCCCGCGCGCTGCTTGCCTTGGCCAAGGTGGACGAGAACCACTCAGAGTTT
ACTCTGTACGAATCACGGCTGTTGGACATCTCGGTATCACCGCTGATGAATAGCCTCGTGTCACAAGTCA
TTTGTGATGTACTGTTTTTGATTGGCCAGTCCACCGGTGACTACAAAGACCATGACGGTGATTATAAAGA
TCATGATATCGATTACAAGGATGACGATGACAAGTGAACGCGTTAGTGCGGATCCTAGTGCGAATTCTAG
TGCGTCGACTCTAGCAACGGTTTCCCTCTAGCGGGATCAATTCCGCCCCCCCCCCCTAACGTTACTGGCC
GAAGCCGCTTGGAATAAGGCCGGTGTGCGTTTGTCTATATGTTATTTTCCACCATATTGCCGTCTTTTGG
CAATGTGAGGGCCCGGAAACCTGGCCCTGTCTTCTTGACGAGCATTCCTAGGGGTCTTTCCCCTCTCGCC
AAAGGAATGCAAGGTCTGTTGAATGTCGTGAAGGAAGCAGTTCCTCTGGAAGCTTCTTGAAGACAAACAA
CGTCTGTAGCGACCCTTTGCAGGCAGCGGAACCCCCCACCTGGCGACAGGTGCCTCTGCGGCCAAAAGCC
ACGTGTATAAGATACACCTGCAAAGGCGGCACAACCCCAGTGCCACGTTGTGAGTTGGATAGTTGTGGAA
AGAGTCAAATGGCTCTCCTCAAGCGTATTCAACAAGGGGCTGAAGGATGCCCAGAAGGTACCCCATTGTA
TGGGATCTGATCTGGGGCCTCGGTGCACATGCTTTACATGTGTTTAGTCGAGGTTAAAAAAACGTCTAGG
CCCCCCGAACCACGGGGACGTGGTTTTCCTTTGAAAAACACGATAATACCATGGTCATGAAAACATTTAA
CATTTCTCAACAAGATCTAGAATTAGTAGAAGTAGCGACAGAGAAGATTACAATGCTTTATGAGGATAAT
AAACATCATGTGGGAGCGGCAATTCGTACGAAAACAGGAGAAATCATTTCGGCAGTACATATTGAAGCGT
ATATAGGACGAGTAACTGTTTGTGCAGAAGCCATTGCGATTGGTAGTGCAGTTTCGAATGGACAAAAGGA
TTTTGACACGATTGTAGCTGTTAGACACCCTTATTCTGACGAAGTAGATAGAAGTATTCGAGTGGTAAGT
CCTTGTGGTATGTGTAGGGAGTTGATTTCAGACTATGCACCAGATTGTTTTGTGTTAATAGAAATGAATG
GCAAGTTAGTCAAAACTACGATTGAAGAACTCATTCCACTCAAATATACCCGAAATTAAAAGTCGAGATG
CATCGATGATCTAGAGCTCGCTGATCAGCCTCGACTGTGCCTTCTAGTTGCCAGCCATCTGTTGTTTGCC
CCTCCCCCGTGCCTTCCTTGACCCTGGAAGGTGCCACTCCCACTGTCCTTTCCTAATAAAATGAGGAAAT
TGCATCGCATTGTCTGAGTAGGTGTCATTCTATTCTGGGGGGTGGGGTGGGGCAGGACAGCAAGGGGGAG
GATTGGGAAGACAATAGCAGGCATGCTGGGGATGCGGTGGGCTCTATGGCTTCTGAGGCGGAAAGAACCT
GCAGCCCAAGCTTGGCGTAATCATGGTCATAGCTGTTTCCTGTGTGAAATTGTTATCCGCTCACAATTCC
ACACAACATACGAGCCGGAAGCATAAAGTGTAAAGCCTGGGGTGCCTAATGAGTGAGCTAACTCACATTA
ATTGCGTTGCGCTCACTGCCCGCTTTCCAGTCGGGAAACCTGTCGTGCCAGCGGATCTTAAAAGTTTTGT
TACTTTATAGAAGAAATTTTGAGTTTTTGTTTTTTTTTAATAAATAAATAAACATAAATAAATTGTTTGT
TGAATTTATTATTAGTATGTAAGTGTAAATATAATAAAACTTAATATCTATTCAAATTAATAAATAAACC
TCGATATACAGACCGATAAAACACATGCGTCAATTTTACGCATGATTATCTTTAACGTACGTCACAATAT
GATTATCTTTCTAGGGTTAATCTAGTATCGTAGATTAATTAATCCAGCTTTTGTTCCCTTTAGTGAGGGT
TAATTGCGCGCTTGGCGTAATCATGGTCATAGCTGTTTCCTGTGTGAAATTGTTATCCGCTCACAATTCC
ACACAACATACGAGCCGGAAGCATAAAGTGTAAAGCCTGGGGTGCCTAATGAGTGAGCTAACTCACATTA
ATTGCGTTGCGCTCACTGCCCGCTTTCCAGTCGGGAAACCTGTCGTGCCAGCTGCATTAATGAATCGGCC
AACGCGCGGGGAGAGGCGGTTTGCGTATTGGGCGCTCTTCCGCTTCCTCGCTCACTGACTCGCTGCGCTC
GGTCGTTCGGCTGCGGCGAGCGGTATCAGCTCACTCAAAGGCGGTAATACGGTTATCCACAGAATCAGGG
GATAACGCAGGAAAGAACATGTGAGCAAAAGGCCAGCAAAAGGCCAGGAACCGTAAAAAGGCCGCGTTGC
TGGCGTTTTTCCATAGGCTCCGCCCCCCTGACGAGCATCACAAAAATCGACGCTCAAGTCAGAGGTGGCG
AAACCCGACAGGACTATAAAGATACCAGGCGTTTCCCCCTGGAAGCTCCCTCGTGCGCTCTCCTGTTCCG
ACCCTGCCGCTTACCGGATACCTGTCCGCCTTTCTCCCTTCGGGAAGCGTGGCGCTTTCTCATAGCTCAC
GCTGTAGGTATCTCAGTTCGGTGTAGGTCGTTCGCTCCAAGCTGGGCTGTGTGCACGAACCCCCCGTTCA
GCCCGACCGCTGCGCCTTATCCGGTAACTATCGTCTTGAGTCCAACCCGGTAAGACACGACTTATCGCCA
CTGGCAGCAGCCACTGGTAACAGGATTAGCAGAGCGAGGTATGTAGGCGGTGCTACAGAGTTCTTGAAGT
GGTGGCCTAACTACGGCTACACTAGAAGAACAGTATTTGGTATCTGCGCTCTGCTGAAGCCAGTTACCTT
CGGAAAAAGAGTTGGTAGCTCTTGATCCGGCAAACAAACCACCGCTGGTAGCGGTGGTTTTTTTGTTTGC
AAGCAGCAGATTACGCGCAGAAAAAAAGGATCTCAAGAAGATCCTTTGATCTTTTCTACGGGGTCTGACG
CTCAGTGGAACGAAAACTCACGTTAAGGGATTTTGGTCATGAGATTATCAAAAAGGATCTTCACCTAGAT
CCTTTTAAATTAAAAATGAAGTTTTAAATCAATCTAAAGTATATATGAGTAAACTTGGTCTGACAGTTAC
CAATGCTTAATCAGTGAGGCACCTATCTCAGCGATCTGTCTATTTCGTTCATCCATAGTTGCCTGACTCC
CCGTCGTGTAGATAACTACGATACGGGAGGGCTTACCATCTGGCCCCAGTGCTGCAATGATACCGCGAGA
CCCACGCTCACCGGCTCCAGATTTATCAGCAATAAACCAGCCAGCCGGAAGGGCCGAGCGCAGAAGTGGT
CCTGCAACTTTATCCGCCTCCATCCAGTCTATTAATTGTTGCCGGGAAGCTAGAGTAAGTAGTTCGCCAG
TTAATAGTTTGCGCAACGTTGTTGCCATTGCTACAGGCATCGTGGTGTCACGCTCGTCGTTTGGTATGGC
TTCATTCAGCTCCGGTTCCCAACGATCAAGGCGAGTTACATGATCCCCCATGTTGTGCAAAAAAGCGGTT
AGCTCCTTCGGTCCTCCGATCGTTGTCAGAAGTAAGTTGGCCGCAGTGTTATCACTCATGGTTATGGCAG
CACTGCATAATTCTCTTACTGTCATGCCATCCGTAAGATGCTTTTCTGTGACTGGTGAGTACTCAACCAA
GTCATTCTGAGAATAGTGTATGCGGCGACCGAGTTGCTCTTGCCCGGCGTCAATACGGGATAATACCGCG
CCACATAGCAGAACTTTAAAAGTGCTCATCATTGGAAAACGTTCTTCGGGGCGAAAACTCTCAAGGATCT
TACCGCTGTTGAGATCCAGTTCGATGTAACCCACTCGTGCACCCAACTGATCTTCAGCATCTTTTACTTT
CACCAGCGTTTCTGGGTGAGCAAAAACAGGAAGGCAAAATGCCGCAAAAAAGGGAATAAGGGCGACACGG
AAATGTTGAATACTCATACTCTTCCTTTTTCAATATTATTGAAGCATTTATCAGGGTTATTGTCTCATGA
GCGGATACATATTTGAATGTATTTAGAAAAATAAACAAATAGGGGTTCCGCGCACATTTCCCCGAAAAGT
GCCACCTAAATTGTAAGCGTTAATATTTTGTTAAAATTCGCGTTAAATTTTTGTTAAATCAGCTCATTTT
TTAACCAATAGGCCGAAATCGGCAAAATCCCTTATAAATCAAAAGAATAGACCGAGATAGGGT
[37 nt withheld, positions 10634-10670]
AAAGAACGTGGACTCCAACGTCAAAGG
[49 nt withheld, positions 10698-10746]
T
[91 nt withheld, positions 10748-10838]
G
[124 nt withheld, positions 10840-10963]
